>Addgene plasmid #233879 | pXD80EN8-Pct3-(+)-Eddh(cHis6)-noAccs(ElA2) | addgene full sequence | sequence record 467495 | Addgene NGS Result
GGCGGGCTGGCCGGCCTTCTAAAACAATTCATCCAGTAAAATATAATATTTTATTTTCTCCCAATCAGGC
TTGATCCCCAGTAAGTCAAAAAATAGCTCGACATACTGTTCTTCCCCGATATCCTCCCTGATCGACCGGA
CGCAGAAGGCAATGTCATACCACTTGTCCGCCCTGCCGCTTCTCCCAAGATCAATAAAGCCACTTACTTT
GCCATCTTTCACAAAGATGTTGCTGTCTCCCAGGTCGCCGTGGGAAAAGACAAGTTCCTCTTCGGGCTTT
TCCGTCTTTAAAAAATCATACAGCTCGCGCGGATCTTTAAATGGAGTGTCTTCTTCCCAGTTTTCGCAAT
CCACATCGGCCAGATCGTTATTCAGTAAGTAATCCAATTCGGCTAAGCGGCTGTCTAAGCTATTCGTATA
GGGACAATCCGATATGTCGATGGAGTGAAAGAGCCTGATGCACTCCGCATACAGCTCGATAATCTTTTCA
GGGCTTTGTTCATCTTCATACTCTTCCGAGCAAAGGACGCCATCGGCCTCACTCATGAGCAGATTGCTCC
AGCCATCATGCCGTTCAAAGTGCAGGACCTTTGGAACAGGCAGCTTTCCTTCCAGCCATAGCATCATGTC
CTTTTCCCGTTCCACATCATAGGTGGTCCCTTTATACCGGCTGTCCGTCATTTTTAAATATAGGTTTTCA
TTTTCTCCCACCAGCTTATATACCTTAGCAGGAGACATTCCTTCCGTATCTTTTACGCAGCGGTATTTTT
CGATCAGTTTTTTCAATTCCGGTGATATTCTCATTTTAGCCATGATGTTTAACTTTGTTTTAGGGCGACT
GCCCTGCTGCGTAACATCGTTGCTGCTCCATAACATCAAACATCGACCCACGGCGTAACGCGCTTGCTGC
TTGGATGCCCGAGGCATAGACTGTACCCCAAAAAAACAGTCATAACAAGCCATGAAAACCGCCACTGCGC
CGTTACCACCGCTGCGTTCGGTCAAGGTTCTGGACCAGTTGCGTGAGCGCATACGCTACTTGCATTACAG
CTTACGAACCGAACAGGCTTATGTCCACTGGGTTCGTGCCTTCATCCGTTTCCACGGTGTGCGTCACCCG
GCAACCTTGGGCAGCAGCGAAGTCGAGGCATTTCTGTCCTGGCTGGCGAACGAGCGCAAGGTTTCGGTCT
CCACGCATTCGAAACCGGTATCCCGCCGCCGCCGCCGGATACCGGTTTCGAATTGAGATTGCCACCTGAC
GTCTAAGAAACCATTATTATCATGACATTAACCTATAAAAATAGGCGTATCACGAGGCCCTTTCGTCTTC
AAGGCGAAAAAACCCCGCCGAAGCGGGGTTTTTTGCGAAATATAATGACCCTCTTGATAACCCAAGAGGG
CATTTTTTAGGAACGGTTATTTGATTATTAATCCGGCGGCAACTGAAACGATTCGGATCCTGTATTACTA
TTCTGAATTCGCGGCCGCTTCTAGATCTAGCGCTTGAATTTCGCGTACCGCTCTCGCGCAATTTCGAGTG
TCGAGTTCCTGACACGCTCAAAGCGTTCTTTGTCCTTCTGCCATAGGCTACGAACAGCAAGCCCACGCAC
CGAATTGAATATCAACCAAAGGATATCTTCTGCATCATCACGCGAAAGACCACGGCTCACCAGAACACCA
AGCCACATATCCTCGACGACAAACCGATTCCTCTCTACCGTGCGCTGAATACCCTCGCGTAACGCTGGGT
CCCGGTCGGCAGCCACAATCAAATCAAGGCTGATAGAGAAGTCATCGTCGAGGAAAAATTCGGCGGCGTC
GTCCAGCATTTGCTGGATGACGTCATCCTCTGGCTTCAATTTCGCTAATCGAGCCCGACTGCGTTCGGTG
ATCTGTTCGTAAAGCCATTCAAAAGTGGCAAGCAGAAGCTCAAGCTTTGTCGGGAAATGATGGCTCTGCG
CTCCTCTGGAGACACCAGCAGCACCGGGCACATCTGCGATCCGGAATCCCGCGTAACCTTTTTCCCGTAA
AACCCCCAGGGCCGCTGCAATCAACTTGCCCTGGGTCTCCATTGCGCGCTCTGCCTGTGTTCTTCTCTTT
GGACTCATGATCACCAGCGACCTGCTTTCGTTCGTCCGGGCATCACCCGGGTTACTATCTAGTATCAATA
ACTAGATTATTGGTTGAAACGTACTATGTCAAGCAGTTCTAAAGATTGACTCCAAACGGTCGCCTTGCTA
TGCTCGTTTCGTTTCCTCCGCACGCGCGCGAAAGGCTCCTTCACGGAGCCAATGTACGCAAAAAACCCCG
CTTCAGCGGGGTTTTTTCGCCAAAAAAAACCCCGCCCTGTCAGGGGCGGGGTTTTTTTTTTTAGGGCCCT
ACTGACTGTGAGCCCGCTCGATCAACGGATCGGTAAAATACGGGCGAAAAAGAGAATCCCGAGCTTTTTT
GTTGCCGCATAGCGTATAGTAAGCATGTGCCCTCGAGGTGAGGGCGAGTGTTGCGGCCAGTAACAAACAG
ACAATCTGGTCTGTTTGTATTATGCAGCACACAGTGTTACCTCCTCGGGGACGAGGAGAGGAAAGAGGAT
TTAAAATGGGAAAGCTCAATCTGACGCGCCGTGCGTTCACGAAGCTCACGGCCGTGACGGGTGCGGCGTT
GGCCTGCGCGGCAGCGGTCGCCCCGAACGCGGCGCTGGCCGAAGATGCCGGAGCGGCCGCGCGCGGCGAC
GACGTGAAACGCGTGCGCACGTGCTGCCGCGGCTGCGGAAAGATGGAGTGCGGCGTGTGGGTGACCGTGC
AAAACGGCCGCGCTATCAAGGTGGAGGGCGACCAGTCGTCATTCCAGTCGAGCGGCAACTGCTGCGGCAA
GTCGCAGTCGTCCATCCAGGCGGCGTACCACCCCGACCGCATCTACCATCCCATGAAGCGCACGAATCCC
AAGGGCGAGGATCCCGGCTGGCAGCGCATCACGTGGGACGAGGCGATGGAGATCGTCGGCACCAAGTTCA
ACGAGCTGATGGACCGCTACGGCGGACAGTGCATCTTCAACATGGCGGGCACGTCGCGCCAGTGGGTGTA
CGGGCCCTACGCGTTCTACAAGTGGCTGTTCGACACGCCGAACGCGCACGTGGCGTCGGAAATCTGCAAG
GGGCCGCGCCGTTTGATGGGGTGGATCAGCTCGGTCGACGGCGCGCCGTGGATGGCGCTGCGCGACGGGC
CGCGCGTGTACGTGCAGTGGGGGACCGCGCCCGAAAACTCGAACTACGATGACAGCTGCCGCAACCTCGT
GGACAAGATGACCGAGGCCGACGTGCACATCTGCATCGATCCGCGCCTGTCCGGCTCGGGCAAGGAGGCC
GACTACTGGCTGAACCTGCGTCCCGGCTCCGACGGCGCGCTGGCGCTGTGCTGGCAGCACCTCGTCATCA
AGAACGACCTGGTGGACTGGGAGTTCGTGAAGCGCTGGACGAACTCGTCGTTCCTCGTGGTGGAGGACCG
GGAGCCCACGGGCGGCCGCTACATCGACCTGTCCACGCCGCTCAACAACGCCGGCATCCCCGCCGACGTC
GTGGGCACGAAGCTCAAGACGCGCCTGCTGAAGGAAAGCGATGTGGTGGAGGGCGGCAGCCCGCGCAAGT
TCTACGCGTGGAACAAACTGGCCAACGACGGCGCCGGCGGCTTGGTGATGTGGGACGTCGACACCACGCA
ATGGGAGGGCTGCAACCACGTGGCCCCCACGCGCGACCAGATGGAGGTCGTGTACAAGGGCACGTCGCAG
GAGGGCTATTTGCCGCCGCTGTCCTATCACGAGCTGGAGGAAGCCGGCATCGACCTGGATATGCGTGGGA
CGCATGAGGTGGAGCTGCTCGACGGTTCGAAGCACACGGCGAAGCCGGTGTGGGCGTACCTCGAGGAATC
GGTGGCGGACTGCACGCCCGCGTGGTGCTCCGAGATCACGGGCCTCGATCCTGCGCTCATCGAAGAGGCG
TGCCTCGTGTGGGCCACGCGTCCCGAGGGGCAGGATTACGGCAACGGCGGTATCCACCTGAACCTCGCGC
CCGACCAGATCGGCAACTGCACGCAGACGGTGCGCGCGGTGCTGCACCTCATCTACATGACCGGCAACTT
CGACACGCCCGCCGGCAACCGCGGCCTCACGCGCTCGCCCATCGACGAGCAGGCCACGGCCGCGCCCGGC
TCGAACATGCCGCAGGAAGTGAAGGCCCAGCTGATCGCCTTGGGCGAGATCCCCGTGGAAGGCGTCACGC
CCGATCCCCTCAACGTGCCCGACCGCTACGACACGCTGTCGAACATGGTGGGCGCCGACGAGTTCCCCAT
CACGGCGTACTACAACGAGTGGGCCGACGCGACGCGCATCTGGGACGCCTGCCTCACCGGCGAGCCGTAC
CCCGTGCGCGGCGGCATCAACGAGTCCGGCTCGTTCATGAACATGTCGAACGCGAACCTGGCCTGGGAGG
CGTTGCAGTCGCTCGATTTCTGGGTGGACATCAACATGTTCCACCATCCCGGCACCGAGATGGCCGACAT
CCTGCTGCCGTGCCAGCATTGGCTGGAGATCAACAACATCCGCGTGTCGCAGGGCGCGTCCGGCGGTATC
GGCGCCACCATCCGCGCGGTCGAGCCGCCCAGCGACACGAAGTTCGACTACGACATCAACCGCCTGCTGT
TCGACGCCGTGGGCGGCCCGAACGGAACCTGGACCAACATCGCGGGCGACGCGCCCGGCGGCTACCACGT
GGACGAGCGCTTGGAGGACTGGTTCCAGAACAACTCGAAGACCAATCCCAAGGTGAAATGGCAGCATTGG
GACGACTTCGTGGAGGACTTTCAGGAGAACGGCTGGATCAACGCCAAGGAGATCGAGCCCGACCGCTGGG
GCACGTACCGCCGCTTCGAGACCGGCTGGATGCGCATCGGCAAGGACGCGTGCACCGGCTCCACGTTCAG
CGCGGCGTTCGACGACGCCGGCAATCCGGTGAACAACTTCGGCTGCCCCACGCCGACGGGCCTCGTGGAA
TTTTGGCCGCTCGTGTTCGAGACGTACTGCGTGGACAAGGCGAACGAGTTCAACCCCGGCAAGTTCGACC
TGGTGCACGAGATGATGCCGCACTACGACGAGCCGAAATCGGGCCCCAAGGGCGACGTGGACATGAACGA
GTATCCCATTATCCTCACCACCGGCCGCCGCATACCCGTGTACTTCCATTCCGAGCACCGGCAGCTGCCG
TGGTGTCGCGAGCTGTGGCCGGCACCGCGTTTGGAGGTGAACCCCGAAGACGCTGCCGAGCTGGGGCTCG
AGCAGGGCGATTGGGCCTGGATCGAGACGGAGTGGGGCAAGGTGCGCCAGTGCGTCGATTTGTACTACGG
CATCGCGAAGGGGTGGGCGAACGCCGAGCACGCCTGGTGGTTCCCCGAGCTGCCCGCGCCGACGCACGGG
TTCGAGCTGTCGAACATCGAGTGCATCTGGAACCCCTACGGCCAGGATCCGTTCATCGGGTCGTCCCACA
TGCGCGGCGTGCCCGTGAAGATATACAAGGCCACGCCCGAGAACTGCCCCGACGGCAAGGTCATCCCCTG
CGCGCCCGAGGACGGCACCGAGATCATCTACGATGCCTCCGACCCGCGCCTGAAGGAATGGCTGCCGAAC
TACACCATCCGAGAGGAGGCGGGCAGCAGCCATCACCATCACCATCACTAAAGCCATGACCCAGTACGCG
ATCGTCACCGATTTGAACCGGTGCGTCGGCTGCCTGGCCTGCATGGTTGCCTGCAAGGCGGTCAACAACG
TGCCGGTGGGCAACTATTGGAACAAGGTGCTGCGCATCGGCCCCTCGCTGAAAGAGGGGGCCACGTCGTC
GCACGACGTGGAGATGTACTACCTGCCCGTGCAGTGCCAGCACTGCGCCGACCCCGAGTGCGTGAAGGTG
TGCCCGACGGGCGCCTCGCACAAACTGGAGGACGGCACGGTGCAGATCGACAAGGCGAAGTGCATCGGCT
GCCAGTTCTGCGCGATGTCGTGCCCCTACAACGTGCGGTACCTGAACGAGGAAGAGGGCGTCGTGGAGAA
GTGCACGCTGTGCGCGCAGATCGTGGGGCAGGGCGGGTTGCCGCAATGCGTCATCCAGTGCGGAGGGCGC
GCCCGGTTCTTCGGCGATCTGGACCAGGGGATCGAGTCGTTCGAAGCCCCCGCCGTCGGCTACGACACCG
ATCGCACCTACGACGGCCTGTATGCAGGCAACCGCGTGACGCTGGGCGAGTTGGCGCAGGACTTCGATGC
GAGCACCGATCTGCATCATCTGCCGAACGTCGGCAACGATCCGAACTTCGCGTTCATCCTGCGCAACCGC
GACTGGAAGGGTGATGAATAATGGAACTCCAGTGGCCTTTGATTTTGTTCACCACGCTGGTTGCGTGGAG
CGCGGGGCTGTTCGGGACGCAGGCGCTGATGGCGGTGTTCGGCGTCGGGAAGAAGGCGCAGGTGCCGGCG
TGGGTTGCGTCGGCCGTCTTGCTGGCGGCCGGCGGGATCGCGGTGTTCTTCCACCTTGAGCACTGGGAGC
GGATCTTCAACGGGTTCGGGCATTTGACGAGCGGGATCACGCAGGAGCTGATCGCGATCGTGGTGCTTGC
CGTGGCCGCCGTGGCCTACCTCGTGCTCATGCGCAAGTCCGACGACGGCGCGAGCGTGCCGAAGTGGCTG
GCGTGGCTGTCCGTCGCCTTGTCGGTCGTGCTGGTCGCCGTCATGGCGCACAGCTACACGATGGCCGCCC
GCCCCGCCTGGGACTCGGCCCTCTGGATCCTCTACGTCCTCGGCAACGCCTGCGTGTTGGGCCCCGCGAC
GTTCGCCCTCCTCTCCACCTTGGCTGCAGGGGGACCCCGGGACCAACCCGCCGATCGCGCAGCCGACGCC
GGGGCCCCCGCAGGTAGGACGGCCCTCGCCGGCGCCGCCATCAACGCCCTCGCAACCCTCGCCTTCGCCG
CCTTCCTCCAGCTCTCCGCCGGCTCCTTCGCCGACGTCGGCCTCTACTTCGACCCGACGCACCCCACCAA
GGCCATGGCCGACGCAGCCGCGACGGTCGCCTCCCAGGCCCCGCTGCTGTGGCTGGGAGCCGTGGCCGTG
GGCGCGATCGTGCCCCTGGCCGCCGCCTTCATGGGCAGGCGCACGGGGAACTGGAGGCTCTGGGCCCCGG
TCGCGATAGCCGCCGCCCTCGTCGGCGCCGTCTGCATGCGCGCCGTCTTCTACAACCTGGGGCTCAGCGT
GTTCATGTTCTACTAGACTAGTCGACTCACACTGGCTCACCTTCGGGTGGGCCTTTCTGCGTTTATATAC
TAGAGAGAGAATATAAAAAGCCAGATTATTAATCCGGCTTTTTTATTATTTAATTCCTGTTATAAAAAAA
GGATCAATTTTGAACTCTCTCCCAAAGTTGATCCCTTAACGATCCCTGCAGGAGAAGGCCATCCTGACGG
ATGGCCTTTTTGAAGCTTTCTAGAATCGGGGGCCCCCGGGGGGATTCTAGAACAATGGAAGTCCTCGTCT
CGCCCTCGAATTAGCCCGCTTAATGAGCGGGCTTTTTTTGAATTAATTCTCGCGAGCTGGCACGACAGGT
TTCCCGACTGGAAAGCGGGCAGTGAGCGCAACGCAATTAATGTAAGTTAGCGCGAATTGCAAGCTGGCCG
ACGCGCTGGGCTACGTCTTGCTGGCGTTCGGGAGCAGAAGAGCATACATCTGGAAGCAAAGCCAGGAAAG
CGGCCTATGGAGCTGTGCGGCAGCGCTCAGTAGGCAATTTTTCAAAATATTGTTAAGCCTTTTCTGAGCA
TGGTATTTTTCATGGTATTACCAATTAGCAGGAAAATAAGCCATTGAATATAAAAGATAAAAATGTCTTG
TTTACAATAGAGTGGGGGGGGTCAGCCTGCCGCCTTGGGCCGGGTGATGTCGTACTTGCCCGCCGCGAAC
TCGGTTACCGTCCAGCCCAGCGCGACCAGCTCCGGCAACGCCTCGCGCACCCGCTGGCGGCGCTTGCGCA
TGGTCGAACCACTGGCCTCTGACGGCCAGACATAGCCGCACAAGGTATCTATGGAAGCCTTGCCGGTTTT
GCCGGGGTCGATCCAGCCACACAGCCGCTGGTGCAGCAGGCGGGCGGTTTCGCTGTCCAGCGCCCGCACC
TCGTCCATGCTGATGCGCACATGCTGGCCGCCACCCATGACGGCCTGCGCGATCAAGGGGTTCAGGGCCA
CGTACAGGCGCCCGTCCGCCTCGTCGCTGGCGTACTCCGACAGCAGCCGAAACCCCTGCCGCTTGCGGCC
ATTCTGGGCGATGATGGATACCTTCCAAAGGCGCTCGATGCAGTCCTGTATGTGCTTGAGCGCCCCACCA
CTATCGACCTCTGCCCCGATTTCCTTTGCCAGCGCCCGATAGCTACCTTTGACCACCATGGCATCAGCGG
TGACGGCCTCCCACTTGGGTTCCAGGAACAGCCGGAGCTGCCGTCCGCCTTCGGTCTTGGGTTCCGGGCC
AAGCACTAGGCCATTAGGCCCAGCCATGGCCACCAGCCCTTGCAGGATGCGCAGATCATCAGCGCCCAGC
GGCTCCGGGCCGCTGAACTCGATCCGCTTGCCGTCGCCGTAGTCATACGTCACGTCCAGCTTGCTGCGCT
TGCGCTCGCCCCGCTTGAGGGCACGGAACAGGCCGGGGGCCAGACAGTGCGCCGGGTCGTGTCGGACGTG
GCTGAGGCTGTGCTTGTTCTTAGGCTTCACCACGGGGCACCCCCTTGCTCTTGCGCTGCCTCTCCAGCAC
GGCGGGCTTGAGCACCCCGCCGTCATGCCGCCTGAACCACCGATCAGCGAACGGTGCGCCATAGTTGGCC
TTGCTCACACCGAAGCGGACGAAGAACCGGCGCTGGTCGTCGTCCACACCCCATTCCTCGGCCTCGGCGC
TGGTCATGCTCGACAGGTAGGACTGCCAGCGGATGTTATCGACCAGTACCGAGCTGCCCCGGCTGGCCTG
CTGCTGGTCGCCTGCGCCCATCATGGCCGCGCCCTTGCTGGCATGGTGCAGGAACACGATAGAGCACCCG
GTATCGGCGGCGATGGCCTCCATGCGACCGATGACCTGGGCCATGGGGCCGCTGGCGTTTTCTTCCTCGA
TGTGGAACCGGCGCAGCGTGTCCAGCACCATCAGGCGGCGGCCCTCGGCGGCGCGCTTGAGGCCGTCGAA
CCACTCCGGGGCCATGATGTTGGGCAGGCTGCCGATCAGCGGCTGGATCAGCAGGCCGTCAGCCACGGCT
TGCCGTTCCTCGGCGCTGAGGTGCGCCCCAAGGGCGTGCAGGCGGTGATGAATGGCGGTGGGCGGGTCTT
CGGCGGGCAGGTAGATCACCGGGCCGGTGGGCAGTTCGCCCACCTCCAGCAGATCCGGCCCGCCTGCAAT
CTGTGCGGCCAGTTGCAGGGCCAGCATGGATTTACCGGCACCACCGGGCGACACCAGCGCCCCGACCGTA
CCGGCCACCATGTTGGGCAAAACGTAGTCCAGCGGTGGCGGCGCTGCTGCGAACGCCTCCAGAATATTGA
TAGGCTTATGGGTAGCCATTGATTGCCTCCTTTGCAGGCAGTTGGTGGTTAGGCGCTGGCGGGGTCACTA
CCCCCGCCCTGCGCCGCTCTGAGTTCTTCCAGGCACTCGCGCAGCGCCTCGTATTCGTCGTCGGTCAGCC
AGAACTTGCGCTGACGCATCCCTTTGGCCTTCATGCGCTCGGCATATCGCGCTTGGCGTACAGCGTCAGG
GCTGGCCAGCAGGTCGCCGGTCTGCTTGTCCTTTTGGTCTTTCATATCAGTCACCGAGAAACTTGCCGGG
GCCGAAAGGCTTGTCTTCGCGGAACAAGGACAAGGTGCAGCCGTCAAGGTTAAGGCTGGCCATATCAGCG
ACTGAAAAGCGGCCAGCCTCGGCCTTGTTTGACGTATAACCAAAGCCACCGGGCAACCAATAGCCCTTGT
CACTTTTGATCAGGTAGACCGACCCTGAAGCGCTTTTTTCGTATTCCATAAAACCCCCTTCTGTGCGTGA
GTACTCATAGTATAACAGGCGTGAGTACCAACGCAAGCACTACATGCTGAAATCTGGCCCGCCCCTGTCC
ATGCCTCGCTGGCGGGGTGCCGGTGCCCGTGCCAGCTCGGCCCGCGCAAGCTGGACGCTGGGCAGACCCA
TGACCTTGCTGACGGTGCGCTCGATGTAATCCGCTTCGTGGCCGGGCTTGCGCTCTGCCAGCGCTGGGCT
GGCCTCGGCCATGGCCTTGCCGATTTCCTCGGCACTGCGGCCCCGGCTGGCCAGCTTCTGCGCGGCGATA
AAGTCGCACTTGCTGAGGTCATCACCGAAGCGCTTGACCAGCCCGGCCATCTCGCTGCGGTACTCGTCCA
GCGCCGTGCGCCGGTGGCGGCTAAGCTGCCGCTCGGACAGTTCGAGGCTGGCCAGCCTGCGGGCCTTCTC
CTGCTGCCGCTGGGCCTGCTCGATCTGCTGGCCAGCCTGCTGCACCAGCGCCGGGCCAGCGGTGGCGGTC
TTGCCCTTGGATTCACGCAGCAGCACCCACGGCTGATAACCGGCGCGGGTGGTGTGCTTGTCCTTGCGGT
TGGTGAAGCCCGCCAAGCGGCCATAGTGGCGGCTGTCGGCGCTGGCCGGGTCGGCGTCGTACTCGCTGGC
CAGCGTCCGGGCAATCTGCCCCCGAAGTTCACCGCCTGCGGCGTCGGCCACCTTGACCCATGCCTGATAG
TTCTTCGGGCTGGTTTCCACTACCAGGGCAGGCTCCCGGCCCTCGGCTTTCATGTCATCCAGGTCAAACT
CGCTGAGGTCGTCCACCAGCACCAGACCATGCCGCTCCTGCTCGGCGGGCCTGATATACACGTCATTGCC
CTGGGCATTCATCCGCTTGAGCCATGGCGTGTTCTGGAGCACTTCGGCGGCTGACCATTCCCGGTTCATC
ATCTGGCCGGTGGTGGCGTCCCTGACGCCGATATCGAAGCGCTCACAGCCCATGGCCTTGAGCTGTCGGC
CTATGGCCTGCAAAGTCCTGTCGTTCTTCATCGGGCCACCAAGCGCAGCCAGATCGAGCCGTCCTCGGTT
GTCAGTGGCGTCAGGTCGAGCAAGAGCAACGATGCGATCAGCAGCACCACCGTAGGCATCATGGAAGCCA
GCATCACGGTTAGCCATAGCTTCCAGTGCCACCCCCGCGACGCGCTCCGGGCGCTCTGCGCGGCGCTGCT
CACCTCGGCGGCTACCTCCCGCAACTCTTTGGCCAGCTCCACCCATGCCGCCCCTGTCTGGCGCTGGGCT
TTCAGCCACTCCGCCGCCTGCGCCTCGCTGGCCTGCTGGGTCTGGCTCATGACCTGCCGGGCTTCGTCGG
CCAGTGTCGCCATGCTCTGGGCCAGCGGTTCGATCTGCTCCGCTAACTCGTTGATGCCTCTGGATTTCTT
CACTCTGTCGATTGCGTTCATGGTCTATTGCCTCCCGGTATTCCTGTAAGTCGATGATCTGGGCGTTGGC
GGTGTCGATGTTCAGGGCCACGTCTGCCCGGTCGGTGCGGATGCCCCGGCCTTCCATCTCCACCACGTTC
GGCCCCAGGTGAACACCGGGCAGGCGCTCGATGCCCTGCGCCTCAAGTGTTCTGTGGTCAATGCGGGCGT
CGTGGCCTGCCCGCTCTAATGCCCGGTTGGCATGGTCGGCCCATGCCTCGCGGGTCTGCTCAAGCCATGC
CTTGGGCTTGAGCGCTTCGGTCTTCTGTGCCCCGCCCTTCTCCGGGGTCTTGCCGTTGTACCGCTTGAAC
CACTGAGCGGCGGGCCGCTCGATGCCGTCATTGATCCGCTCGGAGATCATCAGGTGGCAGTGCGGGTTCT
CGCCGCCACCGGCATGGATGGCCAGCGTATACGGCAGGCGCTCGGCACCGGTCAGGTGCTGGGCGAACTC
GGACGCCAGCGCCTTCTGCTGGTCGAGGGTCAGCTCGACCGGCAGGGCAAATTCGACCTCCTTGAACAGC
CGCCCATTGGCGCGTTCATACAGGTCGGCAGCATCCCAGTAGTCGGCGGGCCGCTCGACGAACTCCGGCA
TGTGCCCGGATTCGGCGTGCAAGACTTCATCCATGTCGCGGGCATACTTGCCTTCGCGCTGGATGAAGTC
GGCCTTGGCCCTGGCCGATTGGCCGCCCGACCTGCTGCCGGTTTTCGCCGTAAGGTGATAAATCGCCATG
CTGCCTCGCTGTTGCTTTTGCTTTTCGGCTCCATGCAATGGCCCTCGGAGAGCGCACCGCCCGAAGGGTG
GCCGTTAGGCCAGTTTCTCGAAGAGAAACCGGTAAGTGCGCCCTCCCCTACAAAGTAGGGTCGGGATTGC
CGCCGCTGTGCCTCCATGATAGCCTACGAGACAGCACATTAACAATGGGGTGTCAAGATGGTTAAGGGGA
GCAACAAGGCGGCGGATCGGCTGGCCAAGCTCGAAGAACAACGAGCGCGAATCAATGCCGAAATTCAGCG
GGTGCGGGCAAGGGAACAGCAGCAAGAGCGCAAGAACGAAACAAGGCGCAAGGTGCTGGTGGGGGCCATG
ATTTTGGCCAAGGTGAACAGCAGCGAGTGGCCGGAGGATCGGCTCATGGCGGCAATGGATGCGTACCTTG
AACGCGACCACGACCGCGCCTTGTTCGGTCTGCCGCCACGCCAGAAGGATGAGCCGGGCTGAATGATCGA
CCGAGACAGGCCCTGCGGGGCTGCACACGCGCCCCCACCCTTCGGGTAGGGGGAAAGGCCGCTAAAGCGG
CTAAAAGCGCTCCAGCGTATTTCTGCGGGGTTTGGTGTGGGGTTTAGCGGGCTTTGCCCGCCTTTCCCCC
TGCCGCGCAGCGGTGGGGCGGTGTGTAGCCTAGCGCAGCGAATAGACCAGCTATCCGGCCTCTGGCCGGG
CATATTGGGCAAGGGCAGCAGCGCCCCACAAGGGCGCTGATAACCGCGCCTAGTGGATTATTCTTAGATA
ATCATGGATGGATTTTTCCAACACCCCGCCAGCCCCCGCCCCTGCTGGGTTTGCAGGTTTGGGGGCGTGA
CAGTTATTGCAGGGGTTCGTGACAGTTATTGCAGGGGGGCGTGACAGTTATTGCAGGGGTTCGTGACAGT
TAGTACGGGAGTGACGGGCACTGGCTGGCAATGTCTAGCAACGGCAGGCATTTCGGCTGAGGGTAAAAGA
ACTTTCCGCTAAGCGATAGACTGTATGTAAACACAGTATTGCAAGGACGCGGAACATGCCTCATGTGGCG
GCCCTCGCGAGAATTAATTCAGATAAAAAAAATCCTTAGCTTTCGCTAAGGATGATTTCTAGCGATGACC
CTGCTGATTGGTTCGCTGACCGTAGACTGGTTGGCTTGGTTTCATCAGCCATCCGCTTGCCCTCATCTGT
TACGCCGGCGGTAGCCGGCCAGCCTCGCAGAGCAGGATTCCCGTTGAGCACCGCCAGGTGCGAATAAGGG
ACAGTGAAGAAGGAACACCCGCTCGCGGGTGGGCCTACTTCACCTATCCTGCCCGGCTGACGCCGTTGGA
TACACCAAGGAAAGTCTACACGAACCCTTTGGCAAAATCCTGTATATCGTGCGACATCGCGCGCGCGCGC
GCGGATGCTAGCGGCGCGCCAAAAAAAAGCCCGCTCATTA
Features (pLannotate 1.2.2; 21 found; start..end, strand, type, name):
     19..813     -  CDS            KanR: aminoglycoside phosphotransferase; aphA-3; confers resistance to kanamycin
    820..876     -  CDS            GmR (fragment): gentamycin acetyltransferase; aacC1; confers resistance to gentamycin
   1052..1075    -  promoter       Pc promoter (fragment): intI1 (promoter lies within the coding sequence); class 1 integron promoter
   1055..1198    -  CDS            YPR2_ECOLX (fragment): Protein predicted: Swiss-Prot protein existence level 4. From Escherichia coli.
   1475..1494    +  misc_feature   BioBrick prefix: BioBrick prefix for parts that start with "ATG"
   1497..2108    -  CDS            CymR: cumate repressor (Mullick et al., 2006); cymR from Pseudomonas putida
   2512..2539    +  protein_bind   CuO: CymR-binding P2 operator sequence from the p-cmt operon of Pseudomonas putida (Mullick et al., 2006) CymR
   5701..5718    +  CDS            7xHis (fragment): 6xHis affinity tag
   7314..7341    +  terminator     T7Te terminator: phage T7 early transcription terminator
   7473..7500    +  terminator     rrnB T2 terminator: transcription terminator T2 from the E. coli rrnB gene
   7615..7655    +  CDS            lacI (fragment): lac repressor; lacI; The lac repressor binds to the lac operator to inhibit transcription in E. coli. This inhibition can be relieved by adding lactose or isopropyl-β-D-thiogalactopyranoside (IPTG).
   7932..8783    -  CDS            RSF1010 RepC (fragment): replication protein C of the broad-host-range plasmid RSF1010 (Scholz et al., 1989); repC
   8770..9609    -  CDS            RSF1010 RepA: replication protein A of the broad-host-range plasmid RSF1010 (Scholz et al., 1989); repA
   9601..9675    -  ncRNA          Plasmid R1162: Accession: RF00043 - R1162-like plasmid antisense RNA
  10123..12249   -  CDS            mobA: MOBA2_ECOLX - Also known as repB. Experimental evidence at protein level: Swiss-Prot protein existence level 1. Part of the relaxosome complex that is responsible for plasmid transfer during conjugation. Locally unwinds DNA and catalyzes the cleavage of one of the DNA strands at oriT. The cleaved strand is then transferred through the dedicated type IV secretion apparatus. MobA remains covalently linked at the 5' end of the strand, and once in the recipient cell, it probably catalyzes the rejoining of the two ends of the strand, re-forming the circular plasmid DNA. The primase activity of MobA
  12330..12417   -  oriT           RSF1010 oriT: origin of transfer of the broad-host-range plasmid RSF1010 (Scholz et al., 1989)
  12448..12729   +  CDS            mobC: MOBC_ECOLX - Protein predicted: Swiss-Prot protein existence level 4. This protein is essential to promote the specific transfer of the plasmid in the presence of conjugative plasmids. From Escherichia coli.
  12759..13153   +  rep_origin     RSF1010 oriV: replication origin of the broad-host-range plasmid RSF1010; requires the RSF1010 RepA/B/C proteins for replication (Scholz et al., 1989)
  13318..13359   -  terminator     bacterial terminator: putative bacterial transcription terminator
  13397..13422   -  CDS            traJ (fragment): oriT-recognizing protein; traJ
  13455..13564   -  oriT           oriT: incP origin of transfer
