[The description below was written by a language model from this plasmid's Addgene catalogue record and pLannotate feature annotations shown in this document.]
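Description:
pXD80EN8-Pct3-(+)-Eddh(cHis6)-noAccs(ElA2) is a low-copy bacterial expression plasmid of about 13.7 kb built on the pXD68Kan2 backbone. It is intended for cumate-inducible protein production in the gut actinobacterium Gordonibacter urolithinfaciens DSM 27213, with cloning and propagation in E. coli. The feature table shows a broad-host-range RSF1010-type replicon: oriV together with the RepA and RepC genes and mobA (also known as repB, which supplies the primase function), plus the R1162-like antisense RNA. This accounts for maintenance in hosts beyond E. coli. Mobilisation elements are also present, namely the RSF1010 oriT with mobA and mobC and a separate IncP oriT with a traJ fragment, so the plasmid can presumably be moved by conjugation from a suitable donor, although the record does not state the delivery method. Selection is by kanamycin through the aphA-3 aminoglycoside phosphotransferase. The short gentamicin acetyltransferase, integron Pc promoter and lacI fragments appear to be remnants of earlier vector versions.

The payload is the Eggerthella lenta A2 gene for (+)-dihydroxyenterodiol dehydroxylase, (+)-Eddh (Elen_0501), carrying a C-terminal 6xHis tag for detection or affinity purification. Expression is controlled by the cumate system. A divergently oriented CymR repressor gene sits upstream of a promoter region containing the CuO operator, so CymR blocks transcription until cumate releases it. T7Te and rrnB T2 terminators lie downstream. The annotation software did not label the insert itself, which presumably occupies the unannotated span between the operator and the His tag. The accessory genes that normally accompany the enzyme are deliberately omitted, and the record notes that the resulting enzyme is inactive. The construct therefore serves as a comparison for testing whether those accessory genes are needed for dehydroxylase activity in studies of gut bacterial polyphenol metabolism.
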