Addgene plasmid #233879: pXD80EN8-Pct3-(+)-Eddh(cHis6)-noAccs(ElA2)
Purpose: Expresses His-tagged Eggerthella lenta A2 (+)-Eddh with a cumate inducible promoter, without accessory genes (inactive), in Gordonibacter urolithinfaciens DSM 27213
Depositing lab: Emily Balskus. Depositing organization: Harvard University. Publication: Enantiocomplementary Gut Bacterial Enzymes Metabolize Dietary Polyphenols. Dong X, Bae M, Le C, Aguilar Ramos MA, Balskus EP. J Am Chem Soc. 2025 Mar 5;147(9):7231-7244. doi: 10.1021/jacs.4c09892. Epub 2025 Feb 24. PubMed 39993729.
Backbone
  Vector backbone: pXD68Kan2
  Vector type: Bacterial Expression
Growth in bacteria
  Bacterial resistance: Kanamycin, 50 μg/mL
  Growth temperature: 37°C
  Growth strain: DH5alpha
  Copy number: Low Copy
Gene/Insert
  Gene/Insert name: (+)-Eddh (alt names: (+)-dihydroxyenterodiol dehydroxylase; Elen_0501)
  Species: Eggerthella lenta
  Entrez Gene: Elen_0501 (a.k.a. Elen_0501)
  Tag / fusion protein: His (C terminal on insert)
Terms and licenses: Academic/Nonprofit Terms; Industry Terms: Not Available to Industry
How to cite: pXD80EN8-Pct3-(+)-Eddh(cHis6)-noAccs(ElA2) was a gift from Emily Balskus (Addgene plasmid # 233879 ; http://n2t.net/addgene:233879 ; RRID:Addgene_233879)
